Addgene plasmid #119834: pET41a iGluu
Purpose: Production of recombinant iGluSnFR S72T ultrafast variant, a single-wavelength glutamate indicator, in E. coli
Depositing lab: Katalin Torok. Depositing organization: City, University of London. Publication: Ultrafast glutamate sensors resolve high-frequency release at Schaffer collateral synapses. Helassa N, Durst CD, Coates C, Kerruth S, Arif U, Schulze C, Wiegert JS, Geeves M, Oertner TG, Torok K. Proc Natl Acad Sci U S A. 2018 May 7. pii: 1720648115. doi: 10.1073/pnas.1720648115. PubMed 29735711.
Backbone
  Vector backbone: pET41a
  Backbone manufacturer: EMD Biosciences
  Backbone size w/o insert (bp): 5933
  Total vector size (bp): 7496
  Vector type: Bacterial Expression
Growth in bacteria
  Bacterial resistance: Kanamycin, 50 μg/mL
  Growth temperature: 37°C
  Growth strain: DH5alpha
  Copy number: High Copy
Gene/Insert
  Gene/Insert name: iGluu (alt name: iGluSnFR S72T)
  Species: Synthetic; E. coli
  Insert size (bp): 1563
  Mutation: S72T
  Promoter: T7
  Tag / fusion protein: GST (N terminal on backbone)
  Cloning method: Restriction Enzyme; 5′ cloning site BamHI (not destroyed); 3′ cloning site EcoRI (not destroyed)
  Sequencing primers: 5′ T7 fwd
Terms and licenses: Academic/Nonprofit Terms; Industry Terms: Not Available to Industry
How to cite: pET41a iGluu was a gift from Katalin Torok (Addgene plasmid # 119834 ; http://n2t.net/addgene:119834 ; RRID:Addgene_119834)
