[The description below was written by a language model from this plasmid's Addgene catalogue record and pLannotate feature annotations shown in this document.]
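Description:
pET41a iGluu is a bacterial expression plasmid built on the pET41a backbone for producing recombinant iGluu, the ultrafast S72T variant of the single-wavelength glutamate indicator iGluSnFR, in E. coli. It is about 7.5 kb in total and is maintained under kanamycin selection through an aminoglycoside phosphotransferase (KanR) gene. Replication relies on a ColE1/pMB1-type origin, accompanied by the pBR322 bom region and the rop gene. The catalogue lists the plasmid as high copy, although rop is normally associated with copy-number restraint. An f1 origin is also present, which allows single-stranded DNA production.

Expression is driven by a T7 promoter followed by a lac operator and the phage T7 gene 10 ribosome binding site, and it ends at a T7 terminator. A lacI gene carried on the plasmid supplies the repressor, so transcription requires a host that provides T7 RNA polymerase and is inducible with IPTG. The roughly 1.6 kb insert was cloned between BamHI and EcoRI, downstream of the backbone's N-terminal Schistosoma japonicum GST, a His tag and an S-Tag. These provide affinity handles for purification and detection. The sensor itself is annotated as a large fragment of the E. coli glutamate/aspartate-binding protein GltI, then a GFP-derived fluorescent domain, then a short remaining GltI segment. This layout matches the iGluSnFR design, in which glutamate binding to the periplasmic binding protein changes the fluorescence of the inserted fluorescent protein. A further His-tag sequence is annotated downstream of the insert, but the record does not state whether it is translated as part of the fusion. The purified protein is suited to in vitro characterisation of the sensor, such as its glutamate affinity and response kinetics.
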