Features (pLannotate 1.2.2; 24 found; start..end, strand, type, name):
     12..440     +  rep_origin     f1 ori (sequence partly withheld): f1 bacteriophage origin of replication; arrow indicates direction of (+) strand synthesis
    493..550     +  promoter       AmpR promoter (fragment): bla
    559..1374    -  CDS            KanR: aminoglycoside phosphotransferase; aph(3')-Ia; confers resistance to kanamycin in bacteria or G418 (Geneticin®) in eukaryotes
   1496..2084    +  rep_origin     ori: high-copy-number ColE1/pMB1/pBR322/pUC origin of replication
   2270..2409    -  misc_feature   bom: basis of mobility region from pBR322
   2511..2702    -  CDS            rop: Rop protein, which maintains plasmids at low copy number; rop
   2719..3099    +  CDS            YPB1_ECOLX: Protein predicted: Swiss-Prot protein existence level 4. From Escherichia coli.
   3161..3225    -  CDS            TcR (fragment): tetracycline efflux protein; tet; confers resistance to tetracycline
   3240..3261    -  protein_bind   CAP binding site: CAP binding activates transcription in the presence of cAMP. E. coli catabolite activator protein
   3274..4356    -  CDS            lacI: lac repressor; lacI; The lac repressor binds to the lac operator to inhibit transcription in E. coli. This inhibition can be relieved by adding lactose or isopropyl-β-D-thiogalactopyranoside (IPTG).
   4357..4434    -  promoter       lacI promoter: lacI
   4442..4721    -  CDS            TcR (fragment): tetracycline efflux protein; tet; confers resistance to tetracycline
   4747..4765    +  promoter       T7 promoter: promoter for bacteriophage T7 RNA polymerase
   4766..4790    +  protein_bind   lac operator: The lac repressor binds to the lac operator to inhibit transcription in E. coli. This inhibition can be relieved by adding lactose or isopropyl-β-D-thiogalactopyranoside (IPTG). lac repressor encoded by lacI
   4805..4827    +  RBS            RBS: efficient ribosome binding site from bacteriophage T7 gene 10 (Olins and Rangwala, 1989)
   4835..5488    +  CDS            GST26_SCHJA: Experimental evidence at protein level: Swiss-Prot protein existence level 1. GST isoenzymes appear to play a central role in the parasite detoxification system. Other functions are also suspected including a role in increasing the solubility of haematin in the parasite gut. From Schistosoma japonicum (Blood fluke).
   5516..5533    +  CDS            7xHis (fragment): 6xHis affinity tag
   5576..5620    +  CDS            S-Tag: affinity and epitope tag derived from pancreatic ribonuclease A
   5627..6430    +  CDS            gltI (fragment): GLTI_ECOLI - Also known as ybeJ, yzzK. Experimental evidence at protein level: Swiss-Prot protein existence level 1. Part of the ABC transporter complex GltIJKL involved in glutamate and aspartate uptake. Binds to both glutamate and aspartate. From Escherichia coli (strain K12).
   6443..7165    +  CDS            cEGFP: cEGFP is a basic (constitutively fluorescent) green fluorescent protein published in 2008, derived from Aequorea victoria.
   7178..7246    +  CDS            gltI (fragment): GLTI_ECOLI - Also known as ybeJ, yzzK. Experimental evidence at protein level: Swiss-Prot protein existence level 1. Part of the ABC transporter complex GltIJKL involved in glutamate and aspartate uptake. Binds to both glutamate and aspartate. From Escherichia coli (strain K12).
   7320..7343    +  CDS            9xHis (fragment): 9xHis affinity tag
   7369..7412    +  CDS            SET1 (fragment): solubility-enhancement tag derived from T7 phage gene 10B
   7420..7467    +  terminator     T7 terminator: transcription terminator for bacteriophage T7 RNA polymerase
>Addgene plasmid #119834 | pET41a iGluu | addgene full sequence | sequence record 236907 | Addgene NGS Result
TGGCGAATGGG
[124 nt withheld, positions 12-135]
C
[91 nt withheld, positions 137-227]
A
[49 nt withheld, positions 229-277]
CCTTTGACGTTGGAGTCCACGTTCTTT
[37 nt withheld, positions 305-341]
ACCCTATCTCGGTCTATTCTTTTGATTTATAAGGGATTTTGCCGATTTCGGCCTATTGGTTAAAAAATGA
GCTGATTTAACAAAAATTTAACGCGAATTTTAACAAAATATTAACGCTTACAATTTAGGTGGCACTTTTC
GGGGAAATGTGCGCGGAACCCCTATTTGTTTATTTTTCTAAATACATTCAAATATGTATCCGCTCATGAA
TTAATTCTTAGAAAAACTCATCGAGCATCAAATGAAACTGCAATTTATTCATATCAGGATTATCAATACC
ATATTTTTGAAAAAGCCGTTTCTGTAATGAAGGAGAAAACTCACCGAGGCAGTTCCATAGGATGGCAAGA
TCCTGGTATCGGTCTGCGATTCCGACTCGTCCAACATCAATACAACCTATTAATTTCCCCTCGTCAAAAA
TAAGGTTATCAAGTGAGAAATCACCATGAGTGACGACTGAATCCGGTGAGAATGGCAAAAGTTTATGCAT
TTCTTTCCAGACTTGTTCAACAGGCCAGCCATTACGCTCGTCATCAAAATCACTCGCATCAACCAAACCG
TTATTCATTCGTGATTGCGCCTGAGCGAGACGAAATACGCGATCGCTGTTAAAAGGACAATTACAAACAG
GAATCGAATGCAACCGGCGCAGGAACACTGCCAGCGCATCAACAATATTTTCACCTGAATCAGGATATTC
TTCTAATACCTGGAATGCTGTTTTCCCGGGGATCGCAGTGGTGAGTAACCATGCATCATCAGGAGTACGG
ATAAAATGCTTGATGGTCGGAAGAGGCATAAATTCCGTCAGCCAGTTTAGTCTGACCATCTCATCTGTAA
CATCATTGGCAACGCTACCTTTGCCATGTTTCAGAAACAACTCTGGCGCATCGGGCTTCCCATACAATCG
ATAGATTGTCGCACCTGATTGCCCGACATTATCGCGAGCCCATTTATACCCATATAAATCAGCATCCATG
TTGGAATTTAATCGCGGCCTAGAGCAAGACGTTTCCCGTTGAATATGGCTCATAACACCCCTTGTATTAC
TGTTTATGTAAGCAGACAGTTTTATTGTTCATGACCAAAATCCCTTAACGTGAGTTTTCGTTCCACTGAG
CGTCAGACCCCGTAGAAAAGATCAAAGGATCTTCTTGAGATCCTTTTTTTCTGCGCGTAATCTGCTGCTT
GCAAACAAAAAAACCACCGCTACCAGCGGTGGTTTGTTTGCCGGATCAAGAGCTACCAACTCTTTTTCCG
AAGGTAACTGGCTTCAGCAGAGCGCAGATACCAAATACTGTCCTTCTAGTGTAGCCGTAGTTAGGCCACC
ACTTCAAGAACTCTGTAGCACCGCCTACATACCTCGCTCTGCTAATCCTGTTACCAGTGGCTGCTGCCAG
TGGCGATAAGTCGTGTCTTACCGGGTTGGACTCAAGACGATAGTTACCGGATAAGGCGCAGCGGTCGGGC
TGAACGGGGGGTTCGTGCACACAGCCCAGCTTGGAGCGAACGACCTACACCGAACTGAGATACCTACAGC
GTGAGCTATGAGAAAGCGCCACGCTTCCCGAAGGGAGAAAGGCGGACAGGTATCCGGTAAGCGGCAGGGT
CGGAACAGGAGAGCGCACGAGGGAGCTTCCAGGGGGAAACGCCTGGTATCTTTATAGTCCTGTCGGGTTT
CGCCACCTCTGACTTGAGCGTCGATTTTTGTGATGCTCGTCAGGGGGGCGGAGCCTATGGAAAAACGCCA
GCAACGCGGCCTTTTTACGGTTCCTGGCCTTTTGCTGGCCTTTTGCTCACATGTTCTTTCCTGCGTTATC
CCCTGATTCTGTGGATAACCGTATTACCGCCTTTGAGTGAGCTGATACCGCTCGCCGCAGCCGAACGACC
GAGCGCAGCGAGTCAGTGAGCGAGGAAGCGGAAGAGCGCCTGATGCGGTATTTTCTCCTTACGCATCTGT
GCGGTATTTCACACCGCAATGGTGCACTCTCAGTACAATCTGCTCTGATGCCGCATAGTTAAGCCAGTAT
ACACTCCGCTATCGCTACGTGACTGGGTCATGGCTGCGCCCCGACACCCGCCAACACCCGCTGACGCGCC
CTGACGGGCTTGTCTGCTCCCGGCATCCGCTTACAGACAAGCTGTGACCGTCTCCGGGAGCTGCATGTGT
CAGAGGTTTTCACCGTCATCACCGAAACGCGCGAGGCAGCTGCGGTAAAGCTCATCAGCGTGGTCGTGAA
GCGATTCACAGATGTCTGCCTGTTCATCCGCGTCCAGCTCGTTGAGTTTCTCCAGAAGCGTTAATGTCTG
GCTTCTGATAAAGCGGGCCATGTTAAGGGCGGTTTTTTCCTGTTTGGTCACTGATGCCTCCGTGTAAGGG
GGATTTCTGTTCATGGGGGTAATGATACCGATGAAACGAGAGAGGATGCTCACGATACGGGTTACTGATG
ATGAACATGCCCGGTTACTGGAACGTTGTGAGGGTAAACAACTGGCGGTATGGATGCGGCGGGACCAGAG
AAAAATCACTCAGGGTCAATGCCAGCGCTTCGTTAATACAGATGTAGGTGTTCCACAGGGTAGCCAGCAG
CATCCTGCGATGCAGATCCGGAACATAATGGTGCAGGGCGCTGACTTCCGCGTTTCCAGACTTTACGAAA
CACGGAAACCGAAGACCATTCATGTTGTTGCTCAGGTCGCAGACGTTTTGCAGCAGCAGTCGCTTCACGT
TCGCTCGCGTATCGGTGATTCATTCTGCTAACCAGTAAGGCAACCCCGCCAGCCTAGCCGGGTCCTCAAC
GACAGGAGCACGATCATGCTAGTCATGCCCCGCGCCCACCGGAAGGAGCTGACTGGGTTGAAGGCTCTCA
AGGGCATCGGTCGAGATCCCGGTGCCTAATGAGTGAGCTAACTTACATTAATTGCGTTGCGCTCACTGCC
CGCTTTCCAGTCGGGAAACCTGTCGTGCCAGCTGCATTAATGAATCGGCCAACGCGCGGGGAGAGGCGGT
TTGCGTATTGGGCGCCAGGGTGGTTTTTCTTTTCACCAGTGAGACGGGCAACAGCTGATTGCCCTTCACC
GCCTGGCCCTGAGAGAGTTGCAGCAAGCGGTCCACGCTGGTTTGCCCCAGCAGGCGAAAATCCTGTTTGA
TGGTGGTTAACGGCGGGATATAACATGAGCTGTCTTCGGTATCGTCGTATCCCACTACCGAGATGTCCGC
ACCAACGCGCAGCCCGGACTCGGTAATGGCGCGCATTGCGCCCAGCGCCATCTGATCGTTGGCAACCAGC
ATCGCAGTGGGAACGATGCCCTCATTCAGCATTTGCATGGTTTGTTGAAAACCGGACATGGCACTCCAGT
CGCCTTCCCGTTCCGCTATCGGCTGAATTTGATTGCGAGTGAGATATTTATGCCAGCCAGCCAGACGCAG
ACGCGCCGAGACAGAACTTAATGGGCCCGCTAACAGCGCGATTTGCTGGTGACCCAATGCGACCAGATGC
TCCACGCCCAGTCGCGTACCGTCTTCATGGGAGAAAATAATACTGTTGATGGGTGTCTGGTCAGAGACAT
CAAGAAATAACGCCGGAACATTAGTGCAGGCAGCTTCCACAGCAATGGCATCCTGGTCATCCAGCGGATA
GTTAATGATCAGCCCACTGACGCGTTGCGCGAGAAGATTGTGCACCGCCGCTTTACAGGCTTCGACGCCG
CTTCGTTCTACCATCGACACCACCACGCTGGCACCCAGTTGATCGGCGCGAGATTTAATCGCCGCGACAA
TTTGCGACGGCGCGTGCAGGGCCAGACTGGAGGTGGCAACGCCAATCAGCAACGACTGTTTGCCCGCCAG
TTGTTGTGCCACGCGGTTGGGAATGTAATTCAGCTCCGCCATCGCCGCTTCCACTTTTTCCCGCGTTTTC
GCAGAAACGTGGCTGGCCTGGTTCACCACGCGGGAAACGGTCTGATAAGAGACACCGGCATACTCTGCGA
CATCGTATAACGTTACTGGTTTCACATTCACCACCCTGAATTGACTCTCTTCCGGGCGCTATCATGCCAT
ACCGCGAAAGGTTTTGCGCCATTCGATGGTGTCCGGGATCTCGACGCTCTCCCTTATGCGACTCCTGCAT
TAGGAAGCAGCCCAGTAGTAGGTTGAGGCCGTTGAGCACCGCCGCCGCAAGGAATGGTGCATGCAAGGAG
ATGGCGCCCAACAGTCCCCCGGCCACGGGGCCTGCCACCATACCCACGCCGAAACAAGCGCTCATGAGCC
CGAAGTGGCGAGCCCGATCTTCCCCATCGGTGATGTCGGCGATATAGGCGCCAGCAACCGCACCTGTGGC
GCCGGTGATGCCGGCCACGATGCGTCCGGCGTAGAGGATCGAGATCGATCTCGATCCCGCGAAATTAATA
CGACTCACTATAGGGGAATTGTGAGCGGATAACAATTCCCCTCTAGAAATAATTTTGTTTAACTTTAAGA
AGGAGATATACATATGTCCCCTATACTAGGTTATTGGAAAATTAAGGGCCTTGTGCAACCCACTCGACTT
CTTTTGGAATATCTTGAAGAAAAATATGAAGAGCATTTGTATGAGCGCGATGAAGGTGATAAATGGCGAA
ACAAAAAGTTTGAATTGGGTTTGGAGTTTCCCAATCTTCCTTATTATATTGATGGTGATGTTAAATTAAC
ACAGTCTATGGCCATCATACGTTATATAGCTGACAAGCACAACATGTTGGGTGGTTGTCCAAAAGAGCGT
GCAGAGATTTCAATGCTTGAAGGAGCGGTTTTGGATATTAGATACGGTGTTTCGAGAATTGCATATAGTA
AAGACTTTGAAACTCTCAAAGTTGATTTTCTTAGCAAGCTACCTGAAATGCTGAAAATGTTCGAAGATCG
TTTATGTCATAAAACATATTTAAATGGTGATCATGTAACCCATCCTGACTTCATGTTGTATGACGCTCTT
GATGTTGTTTTATACATGGACCCAATGTGCCTGGATGCGTTCCCAAAATTAGTTTGTTTTAAAAAACGTA
TTGAAGCTATCCCACAAATTGATAAGTACTTGAAATCCAGCAAGTATATAGCATGGCCTTTGCAGGGCTG
GCAAGCCACGTTTGGTGGTGGCGACCATCCTCCAAAATCGGATGGTTCAACTAGTGGTTCTGGTCATCAC
CATCACCATCACTCCGCGGGTCTGGTGCCACGCGGTAGTACTGCAATTGGTATGAAAGAAACCGCTGCTG
CTAAATTCGAACGCCAGCACATGGACAGCCCAGATCTGGGTACCGGTGGTGGCTCCGGTGATGACGACGA
CAAGAGTCCCATGGGATATCGGGGATCCGCCGCAGGCAGCACGCTGGACAAAATCGCCAAAAACGGTGTG
ATTGTCGTCGGTCACCGTGAATCTTCAGTGCCTTTCTCTTATTACGACAATCAGCAAAAAGTGGTGGGTT
ACTCGCAGGATTACTCCAACGCCATTGTTGAAGCAGTGAAAAAGAAACTCAACAAACCGGACTTGCAGGT
AAAACTGATTCCGATTACCACGCAAAACCGTATTCCACTGCTGCAAAACGGCACTTTCGATTTTGAATGT
GGTTCTACCACCAACAACGTCGAACGCCAAAAACAGGCGGCTTTCTCTGACACTATTTTCGTGGTCGGTA
CGCGCCTGTTGACCAAAAAGGGTGGCGATATCAAAGATTTTGCCAACCTGAAAGACAAAGCCGTAGTCGT
CACTTCCGGCACTACCTCTGAAGTTTTGCTCAACAAACTGAATGAAGAGCAAAAAATGAATATGCGCATC
ATCAGCGCCAAAGATCACGGTGACTCTTTCCGCACCCTGGAAAGCGGTCGTGCCGTTGCCTTTATGATGG
ATGACGTGCTGCTGGCCGGTGAACGTGCGAAAGCGAAGAAACCAGACAACTGGGAAATCGTCGGCAAGCC
GCAGTCTCAGGAGGCCTACGGTTGTATGTTGCGTAAAGATGATCCGCAGTTCAAAAAGCTGATGGATGAC
ACCATCGCTCAGGTGCAGACCTCCGGTGAAGCGGAAAAATGGTTTGATAAGTGGTTCAAAAATCCAATTC
TGGTGAGCCACAACGTCTATATCATGGCCGACAAGCAGAGGAACGGCATCAAGGCGAACTTCAAGATCCG
CCACAACATCGAGGACGGCGGCGTGCAGCTCGCCTACCACTACCAGCAGAACACCCCCATCGGCGACGGC
CCCGTGCTGCTGCCCGACAACCACTACCTGAGCACCCAGTCCAAACTTTCGAAAGACCCCAACGAGAAGC
GCGATCACATGGTCCTGCTGGAGTTCGTGACCGCCGCCGGGATCACTCTCGGCATGGACGAGCTGTACAA
GGGCGGTACCGGAGGGAGCATGGTGAGCAAGGGCGAGGAGCTGTTCACCGGGGTGGTGCCCATCCTGGTC
GAGCTGGACGGCGACGTAAACGGCCACAAGTTCAGCGTGTCCGGCGAGGGTGAGGGCGATGCCACCTACG
GCAAGCTGACCCTGAAGTTCATCTGCACCACCGGCAAGCTGCCCGTGCCCTGGCCCACCCTCGTGACCAC
CCTGACCTACGGCGTGCAGTGCTTCAGCCGCTACCCCGACCACATGAAGCAGCACGACTTCTTCAAGTCC
GCCATGCCCGAAGGCTACATCCAGGAGCGCACCATCTTCTTCAAGGACGACGGCAACTACAAGACCCGCG
CCGAGGTGAAGTTCGAGGGCGACACCCTGGTGAACCGCATCGAGCTGAAGGGCATCGACTTCAAGGAGGA
CGGCAACATCCTGGGGCATAAGCTGGAGTACAACTTTAACAACCCCCTGAACATGAATTTCGAACTGTCA
GACGAAATGAAAGCACTGTTCAAAGAACCGAATGACAAGGCACTGAAATAAGAATTCTGTACAGGCCTTG
GCGCGCCTGCAGGCGAGCTCCGTCGACAAGCTTGCGGCCGCACTCGAGCACCACCACCACCACCACCACC
ACTAATTGATTAATACCTAGGCTGCTAAACAAAGCCCGAAAGGAAGCTGAGTTGGCTGCTGCCACCGCTG
AGCAATAACTAGCATAACCCCTTGGGGCCTCTAAACGGGTCTTGAGGGGTTTTTTGCTGAAAGGAGGAAC
TATATCCGGAT
